Addgene plasmid #154706: pEPYC1CB0450
Purpose: MoClo Level 1 luciferase reporter
Depositing lab: Nicola Patron. Depositing organization: Earlham Institute. Publication: Rational design of minimal synthetic promoters for plants. Cai YM, Kallam K, Tidd H, Gendarini G, Salzman A, Patron NJ. Nucleic Acids Res. 2020 Aug 28. pii: 5897334. doi: 10.1093/nar/gkaa682. PubMed 32856047.
Backbone
  Vector backbone: pICH47732
  Vector type: Synthetic Biology
Growth in bacteria
  Bacterial resistance: Ampicillin, 100 μg/mL
  Growth temperature: 37°C
  Growth strain: NEB Stable
  Copy number: High Copy
Gene/Insert
  Gene/Insert name: MinSyn_013 Firefly luciferase expression cassette [MinSyn_013::TMV::LucF::Flag::ocsT]
  Species: Synthetic
  Cloning method: Restriction Enzyme; 5′ cloning site BsaI (destroyed during cloning); 3′ cloning site BsaI (destroyed during cloning)
Terms and licenses: Academic/Nonprofit Terms; Industry Terms: Not Available to Industry
Depositor comments: Please visit https://www.biorxiv.org/content/10.1101/2020.05.14.095406v1 for bioRxiv preprint.
How to cite: pEPYC1CB0450 was a gift from Nicola Patron (Addgene plasmid # 154706 ; http://n2t.net/addgene:154706 ; RRID:Addgene_154706)
