[The description below was written by a language model from this plasmid's Addgene catalogue record and pLannotate feature annotations shown in this document.]
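Description:
pEPYC1CB0450 is a MoClo (Golden Gate modular cloning) Level 1 plasmid of about 7 kb carrying a plant luciferase reporter transcription unit in the pICH47732 acceptor backbone. The backbone is a binary-type vector. The feature table shows nopaline-type left and right T-DNA border repeats flanking the cargo. It also shows an incP oriV with the trfA replication initiator gene, which allows broad-host-range maintenance such as in Agrobacterium, and a high-copy ColE1/pUC-type origin for propagation in E. coli. Selection is through the β-lactamase gene (AmpR) and its own promoter, giving ampicillin resistance. A very short TetR fragment is also annotated and appears to be a backbone remnant rather than a functional element.

The insert, assembled through BsaI sites that were destroyed during cloning, is described as MinSyn_013::TMV::LucF::Flag::ocsT. MinSyn_013 is a minimal synthetic plant promoter. It is not picked up by the automated annotation, but it would lie in the unannotated stretch between the left border and the TMV Ω leader. The Ω sequence is a translational enhancer from the tobacco mosaic virus 5' leader. It precedes the firefly luciferase (luc+) coding sequence, which the record says carries a Flag tag, presumably in the short unannotated gap before the terminator. The octopine synthase terminator ends the transcript.

Luciferase activity reports the strength of the synthetic promoter, consistent with the associated work on rational design of minimal synthetic promoters for plants. As a Level 1 module, the cassette can be used directly for plant expression assays or combined with other transcription units in higher-level MoClo assemblies.
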