Features (pLannotate 1.2.2; 11 found; start..end, strand, type, name):
     42..66      +  misc_feature   RB T-DNA repeat: right border repeat from nopaline C58 T-DNA
    178..198     -  CDS            TetR (fragment): tetracycline resistance regulatory protein; tetR
    225..1370    -  CDS            trfA: TRFA_ECOLX - Experimental evidence at protein level: Swiss-Prot protein existence level 1. Also involved in plasmid copy number control, promoting intermolecular coupling of protein bound iterons at oriV, which inhibits replication initiation. From Escherichia coli.
   1706..2294    -  rep_origin     ori: high-copy-number ColE1/pMB1/pBR322/pUC origin of replication
   2465..3325    -  CDS            AmpR: β-lactamase; bla; confers resistance to ampicillin, carbenicillin, and related antibiotics
   3326..3430    -  promoter       AmpR promoter: bla
   3517..4148    -  rep_origin     oriV: incP origin of replication
   4240..4264    +  misc_feature   LB T-DNA repeat: left border repeat from nopaline C58 T-DNA
   4499..4554    +  misc_feature   TMV Ω: translational enhancer from the tobacco mosaic virus 5'-leader sequence (Gallie et al., 1988)
   4556..6205    +  CDS            luciferase: firefly luciferase; luc+; enhanced luc+ version of the luciferase gene
   6303..7010    +  terminator     OCS terminator: octopine synthase terminator
>Addgene plasmid #154706 | pEPYC1CB0450 | depositor full sequence | sequence record 299640 | pEPYC1CB0450 sequence 7017 bps
GCAATTGTCTTCTGCACGAAGTGGTTTAAACTATCAGTGTTTGACAGGATATATTGGCGGGTAAACCTAA
GAGAAAAGAGCGTTTATTAGAATAATCGGATATTTAAAAGGGCGTGAAAAGGTTTATCCGTTCGTCCATT
TGTATGTGCATGCCAACCACAGGGTTCCCCAGATCAGGCGCTGGCTGCTGAACCCCCAGCCGGAACTGAC
CCCACAAGGCCCTAGCGTTTGCAATGCACCAGGTCATCATTGACCCAGGCGTGTTCCACCAGGCCGCTGC
CTCGCAACTCTTCGCAGGCTTCGCCGACCTGCTCGCGCCACTTCTTCACGCGGGTGGAATCCGATCCGCA
CATGAGGCGGAAGGTTTCCAGCTTGAGCGGGTACGGCTCCCGGTGCGAGCTGAAATAGTCGAACATCCGT
CGGGCCGTCGGCGACAGCTTGCGGTACTTCTCCCATATGAATTTCGTGTAGTGGTCGCCAGCAAACAGCA
CGACGATTTCCTCGTCGATCAGGACCTGGCAACGGGACGTTTTCTTGCCACGGTCCAGGACGCGGAAGCG
GTGCAGCAGCGACACCGATTCCAGGTGCCCAACGCGGTCGGACGTGAAGCCCATCGCCGTCGCCTGTAGG
CGCGACAGGCATTCCTCGGCCTTCGTGTAATACCGGCCATTGATCGACCAGCCCAGGTCCTGGCAAAGCT
CGTAGAACGTGAAGGTGATCGGCTCGCCGATAGGGGTGCGCTTCGCGTACTCCAACACCTGCTGCCACAC
CAGTTCGTCATCGTCGGCCCGCAGCTCGACGCCGGTGTAGGTGATCTTCACGTCCTTGTTGACGTGGAAA
ATGACCTTGTTTTGCAGCGCCTCGCGCGGGATTTTCTTGTTGCGCGTGGTGAACAGGGCAGAGCGGGCCG
TGTCGTTTGGCATCGCTCGCATCGTGTCCGGCCACGGCGCAATATCGAACAAGGAAAGCTGCATTTCCTT
GATCTGCTGCTTCGTGTGTTTCAGCAACGCGGCCTGCTTGGCCTCGCTGACCTGTTTTGCCAGGTCCTCG
CCGGCGGTTTTTCGCTTCTTGGTCGTCATAGTTCCTCGCGTGTCGATGGTCATCGACTTCGCCAAACCTG
CCGCCTCCTGTTCAAGACGACGCGAACGCTCCACGGCGGCCGATGGCGCGGGCAGGGCAGGGGGAGCCAG
TTGCACGCTGTCGCGCTCGATCTTGGCCGTAGCTTGCTGGACCATCGAGCCGACGGACTGGAAGGTTTCG
CGGGGCGCACGCATGACGGTGCGGCTTGCGATGGTTTCGGCATCCTCGGCGGAAAACCCCGCGTCGATCA
GTTCTTGCCTGTATGCCTTCCGGTCAAACGTCCGATTCATTCACCCTCCTTGCGGGATTGCCCCGACTCA
CGCCGGGGCAATGTGCCCTTATTCCTGATTTGACCCGCCTGGTGCCTTGGTGTCCAGATAATCCACCTTA
TCGGCAATGAAGTCGGTCCCGTAGACCGTCTGGCCGTCCTTCTCGTACTTGGTATTCCGAATCTTGCCCT
GCACGAATACCAGCGACCCCTTGCCCAAATACTTGCCGTGGGCCTCGGCCTGAGAGCCAAAACACTTGAT
GCGGAAGAAGTCGGTGCGCTCCTGCTTGTCGCCGGCATCGTTGCGCCACATCTAGGATCTGCCAGGAACC
GTAAAAAGGCCGCGTTGCTGGCGTTTTTCCATAGGCTCCGCCCCCCTGACGAGCATCACAAAAATCGACG
CTCAAGTCAGAGGTGGCGAAACCCGACAGGACTATAAAGATACCAGGCGTTTCCCCCTGGAAGCTCCCTC
GTGCGCTCTCCTGTTCCGACCCTGCCGCTTACCGGATACCTGTCCGCCTTTCTCCCTTCGGGAAGCGTGG
CGCTTTCTCATAGCTCACGCTGTAGGTATCTCAGTTCGGTGTAGGTCGTTCGCTCCAAGCTGGGCTGTGT
GCACGAACCCCCCGTTCAGCCCGACCGCTGCGCCTTATCCGGTAACTATCGTCTTGAGTCCAACCCGGTA
AGACACGACTTATCGCCACTGGCAGCAGCCACTGGTAACAGGATTAGCAGAGCGAGGTATGTAGGCGGTG
CTACAGAGTTCTTGAAGTGGTGGCCTAACTACGGCTACACTAGAAGAACAGTATTTGGTATCTGCGCTCT
GCTGAAGCCAGTTACCTTCGGAAAAAGAGTTGGTAGCTCTTGATCCGGCAAACAAACCACCGCTGGTAGC
GGTGGTTTTTTTGTTTGCAAGCAGCAGATTACGCGCAGAAAAAAAGGATCTCAAGAAGATCCTTTGATCT
TTTCTACGGGGTCTGACGCTCAGTGGAACGAAAACTCACGTTAAGGGATTTTGGTCATGAGATTATCAAA
AAGGATCTTCACCTAGATCCTTTTAAATTAAAAATGAAGTTTTAAATCAATCTAAAGTATATATGAGTAA
ACTTGGTCTGACAGTTACCAATGCTTAATCAGTGAGGCACCTATCTCAGCGATCTGTCTATTTCGTTCAT
CCATAGTTGCCTGACTCCCCGTCGTGTAGATAACTACGATACGGGAGGGCTTACCATCTGGCCCCAGTGC
TGCAATGATACCGCGAGAACCACGCTCACCGGCTCCAGATTTATCAGCAATAAACCAGCCAGCCGGAAGG
GCCGAGCGCAGAAGTGGTCCTGCAACTTTATCCGCCTCCATCCAGTCTATTAATTGTTGCCGGGAAGCTA
GAGTAAGTAGTTCGCCAGTTAATAGTTTGCGCAACGTTGTTGCCATTGCTACAGGCATCGTGGTGTCACG
CTCGTCGTTTGGTATGGCTTCATTCAGCTCCGGTTCCCAACGATCAAGGCGAGTTACATGATCCCCCATG
TTGTGCAAAAAAGCGGTTAGCTCCTTCGGTCCTCCGATCGTTGTCAGAAGTAAGTTGGCCGCAGTGTTAT
CACTCATGGTTATGGCAGCACTGCATAATTCTCTTACTGTCATGCCATCCGTAAGATGCTTTTCTGTGAC
TGGTGAGTACTCAACCAAGTCATTCTGAGAATAGTGTATGCGGCGACCGAGTTGCTCTTGCCCGGCGTCA
ATACGGGATAATACCGCGCCACATAGCAGAACTTTAAAAGTGCTCATCATTGGAAAACGTTCTTCGGGGC
GAAAACTCTCAAGGATCTTACCGCTGTTGAGATCCAGTTCGATGTAACCCACTCGTGCACCCAACTGATC
TTCAGCATCTTTTACTTTCACCAGCGTTTCTGGGTGAGCAAAAACAGGAAGGCAAAATGCCGCAAAAAAG
GGAATAAGGGCGACACGGAAATGTTGAATACTCATACTCTTCCTTTTTCAATATTATTGAAGCATTTATC
AAGGTTATTGTCTCATGAGCGGATACATATTTGAATGTATTTAGAAAAATAAACAAATAGGGGTTCCGCG
CACGAATTGGCCAGCGCTGCCATTTTTGGGGTGAGGCCGTTCGCGGCCGAGGGGCGCAGCCCCTGGGGGG
ATGGGAGGCCCGCGTTAGCGGGCCGGGAGGGTTCGAGAAGGGGGGGCACCCCCCTTCGGCGTGCGCGGTC
ACGCGCACAGGGCGCAGCCCTGGTTAAAAACAAGGTTTATAAATATTGGTTTAAAAGCAGGTTAAAAGAC
AGGTTAGCGGTGGCCGAAAAACGGGCGGAAACCCTTGCAAATGCTGGATTTTCTGCCTGTGGACAGCCCC
TCAAATGTCAATAGGTGCGCCCCTCATCTGTCAGCACTCTGCCCCTCAAGTGTCAAGGATCGCGCCCCTC
ATCTGTCAGTAGTCGCGCCCCTCAAGTGTCAATACCGCAGGGCACTTATCCCCAGGCTTGTCCACATCAT
CTGTGGGAAACTCGCGTAAAATCAGGCGTTTTCGCCGATTTGCGAGGCTGGCCAGCTCCACGTCGCCGGC
CGAAATCGAGCCTGCCCCTCATCTGTCAACGCCGCGCCGGGTGAGTCGGCCCCTCAAGTGTCAACGTCCG
CCCCTCATCTGTCAGTGAGGGCCAAGTTTTCCGCGAGGTATCCACAACGCCGGCGGCCGCGGTGTCTCGC
ACACGGCTTCGACGGCGTTTCTGGCGCGTTTGCAGGGCCATAGACGGCCGCCAGCCCAGCGGCGAGGGCA
ACCAGCCCGGTGAGCGTCGCAAAGGAGATCCTGATCTGACTGATGGGCTGCCTGTATCGAGTGGTGATTT
TGTGCCGAGCTGCCGGTCGGGGAGCTGTTGGCTGGCTGGTGGCAGGATATATTGTGGTGTAAACAAATTG
ACGCTTAGACAACTTAATAACACATTGCGGACGTTTTTAATGTACTGGGGTGGATGCAGTGGGCCCCACT
CTGTGAAGACAATGCCGAATTCGGATCCGGAGGGAGGCGTGTCGTTTTAGTGAGGTCACTATCAGCTCAC
TATCAGCTCACTATCAGCCTATATAAGGTTTTGCTATTCATTGAAAGCAGTAGTGACTGATTTGTATATA
ATGTACTGTATTTTTACAACAATTACCAACAACAACAAACAACAAACAACATTACAATTACTATTTACAA
TTACAATGGAGGACGCCAAAAACATAAAGAAAGGCCCGGCGCCATTCTATCCGCTGGAAGATGGAACCGC
TGGAGAGCAACTGCATAAGGCTATGAAGAGATACGCCCTGGTTCCTGGAACAATTGCTTTTACAGATGCA
CATATCGAGGTGGACATCACTTACGCTGAGTACTTCGAAATGTCCGTTCGGTTGGCAGAAGCTATGAAAC
GATATGGGCTGAATACAAATCACAGAATCGTCGTATGCAGTGAAAACTCTCTTCAATTCTTTATGCCGGT
GTTGGGCGCGTTATTTATCGGAGTTGCAGTTGCGCCCGCGAACGACATTTATAATGAACGTGAATTGCTC
AACAGTATGGGCATTTCGCAGCCTACCGTGGTGTTCGTTTCCAAAAAGGGGTTGCAAAAAATTTTGAACG
TGCAAAAAAAGCTCCCAATCATCCAAAAAATTATTATCATGGATTCTAAAACGGATTACCAGGGATTTCA
GTCGATGTACACGTTCGTCACATCTCATCTACCTCCCGGTTTTAATGAATACGATTTTGTGCCAGAGTCC
TTCGATAGGGACAAGACAATTGCACTGATCATGAACTCCTCTGGATCTACTGGTCTGCCTAAAGGTGTCG
CTCTGCCTCATAGAACTGCCTGCGTGAGATTCTCGCATGCCAGAGATCCTATTTTTGGCAATCAAATCAT
TCCGGATACTGCGATTTTAAGTGTTGTTCCATTCCATCACGGTTTTGGAATGTTTACTACACTCGGATAT
TTGATATGTGGATTTCGAGTCGTCTTAATGTATAGATTTGAAGAAGAACTGTTTCTGAGGAGCCTTCAGG
ATTACAAGATTCAAAGTGCGCTGCTGGTGCCAACCCTATTCTCCTTCTTCGCCAAAAGCACTCTGATTGA
CAAATACGATTTATCTAATTTACACGAAATTGCTTCTGGTGGCGCTCCCCTCTCTAAGGAAGTCGGGGAA
GCGGTTGCCAAGAGGTTCCATCTGCCAGGTATCAGGCAAGGATATGGGCTCACTGAGACTACATCAGCTA
TTCTGATTACACCCGAGGGGGATGATAAACCGGGCGCGGTCGGTAAAGTTGTTCCATTTTTTGAAGCGAA
GGTTGTGGATCTGGATACCGGGAAAACGCTGGGCGTTAATCAAAGAGGCGAACTGTGTGTGAGAGGTCCT
ATGATTATGTCCGGTTATGTAAACAATCCGGAAGCGACCAACGCCTTGATTGACAAGGATGGATGGCTAC
ATTCTGGAGACATAGCTTACTGGGACGAGGACGAACACTTCTTCATCGTTGACCGCCTGAAGTCTCTGAT
TAAGTACAAAGGCTATCAGGTGGCTCCCGCTGAATTGGAATCCATCTTGCTCCAACACCCCAACATCTTC
GACGCAGGTGTCGCAGGTCTGCCCGACGATGACGCCGGTGAACTTCCCGCCGCCGTTGTTGTTTTGGAGC
ACGGAAAGACGATGACGGAAAAAGAGATCGTGGATTACGTCGCCAGTCAAGTAACAACCGCGAAAAAGTT
GCGCGGAGGAGTTGTGTTTGTGGACGAAGTACCGAAAGGTCTTACCGGAAAACTCGACGCAAGAAAAATC
AGAGAGATCCTCATAAAGGCCAAGAAGGGCGGAAAGATCGCCGTGGGTTCGGATTATAAGGACCATGACG
GAGACTATAAGGACCATGACCTCGACGCTGCAGCAGCGGATTATAAGGACGATGACGATAAGTGAGCTTG
TCCTGCTTTAATGAGATATGCGAGAAGCCTATGATCGCATGATATTTGCTTTCAATTCTGTTGTGCACGT
TGTAAAAAACCTGAGCATGTGTAGCTCAGATCCTTACCGCCGGTTTCGGTTCATTCTAATGAATATATCA
CCCGTTACTATCGTATTTTTATGAATAATATTCTCCGTTCAATTTACTGATTGTACCCTACTACTTATAT
GTACAATATTAAAATGAAAACAATATATTGTGCTGAATAGGTTTATAGCGACATCTATGATAGAGCGCCA
CAATAACAAACAATTGCGTTTTATTATTACAAATCCAATTTTAAAAAAAGCGGCAGAACCGGTCAAACCT
AAAAGACTGATTACATAAATCTTATTCAAATTTCAAAAGTGCCCCAGGGGCTAGTATCTACGACACACCG
AGCGGCGAACTAATAACGCTCACTGAAGGGAACTCCGGTTCCCCGCCGGCGCGCATGGGTGAGATTCCTT
GAAGTTGAGTATTGGCCGTCCGCTCTACCGAAAGTTACGGGCACCATTCAACCCGGTCCAGCACGGCGGC
CGGGTAACCGACTTGCTGCCCCGAGAATTATGCAGCATTTTTTTGGTGTATGTGGGCCCCAAATGAAGTG
CAGGTCAAACCTTGACAGTGACGACAAATCGTTGGGCGGGTCCAGGGCGAATTTTGCGACAACATGTCGA
GGCTCAGCAGGACCGCT
